Addgene plasmid #212862: pCYP29
Purpose: Expresses the Streptomyces clavuligerus LRD-modifying cytochrome P450 enzyme
Depositing lab: Christopher Voigt. Depositing organization: Massachusetts Institute of Technology. Publication: Design of a redox-proficient Escherichia coli for screening terpenoids and modifying cytochrome P450s. Lin GM, Voigt CA. Nature Catalysis. 6, 1016–1029 (2023). https://doi.org/10.1038/s41929-023-01049-5.
Backbone
  Vector backbone: pCYP
  Vector type: Bacterial Expression
Growth in bacteria
  Bacterial resistance: Kanamycin, 50 μg/mL
  Growth temperature: 37°C
  Growth strain: DH5alpha
  Copy number: High Copy
Gene/Insert
  Gene/Insert name: cytochrome P450 (alt name: Uniprot ID: B5GZC3)
  Species: Streptomyces clavuligerus
  Promoter: PcymRC
  Cloning method: Unknown
Resource information
  A portion of this plasmid was derived from a plasmid made by: codon optimized and synthesized by vendors
Terms and licenses: Academic/Nonprofit Terms; Industry Terms: Not Available to Industry
How to cite: pCYP29 was a gift from Christopher Voigt (Addgene plasmid # 212862 ; http://n2t.net/addgene:212862 ; RRID:Addgene_212862)
