[The description below was written by a language model from this plasmid's Addgene catalogue record and pLannotate feature annotations shown in this document.]
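Description:
pCYP29 is a 4.6 kb bacterial expression plasmid built on the pCYP backbone for producing a Streptomyces clavuligerus cytochrome P450 in Escherichia coli. It is selected with kanamycin through an aph(3')-Ia (KanR) gene. The only complete replication origin annotated is p15A, a medium-copy origin compatible with ColE1-type plasmids, although the catalogue entry lists the plasmid as high copy. Short fragments annotated as RSF ori, bom, the tet promoter and TcR appear to be backbone remnants or sequence-similarity hits rather than functional elements.

The payload is a codon-optimized, synthesized P450 coding sequence, described in the record as an LRD-modifying enzyme (the abbreviation is not expanded). The automated annotation labels this roughly 1.3 kb open reading frame as ptlI, the pentalenene oxygenase of Streptomyces avermitilis. This most likely reflects homology to the closest curated P450 rather than the true identity of the insert, which the catalogue assigns to S. clavuligerus. Expression is driven by the PcymRC promoter, which corresponds to the two CuO operator sites annotated upstream of the gene. These operators are bound by the CymR repressor from Pseudomonas putida, which is encoded on the same plasmid downstream of the P450 and appears to be expressed from a lacIq promoter fragment. CymR normally holds the promoter off, and in such systems repression is relieved by cumate, giving inducible control of P450 levels.

According to the associated publication title, the plasmid belongs to a set used with a redox-proficient E. coli strain for screening terpenoids and the cytochrome P450s that modify them. The p15A origin would suit co-maintenance with other compatible plasmids in such a system.
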