Features (pLannotate 1.2.2; 12 found; start..end, strand, type, name):
     28..54      +  misc_feature   bom (fragment): basis of mobility region from pBR322
    153..208     -  rep_origin     RSF ori (fragment): Plasmids containing the RSF 1030 origin of replication can be propagated in E. coli cells that contain additional plasmids with compatible origins.
    296..841     -  rep_origin     p15A ori: Plasmids containing the medium-copy-number p15A origin of replication can be propagated in E. coli cells that contain a second plasmid with the ColE1 origin.
    930..1745    -  CDS            KanR: aminoglycoside phosphotransferase; aph(3')-Ia; confers resistance to kanamycin in bacteria or G418 (Geneticin®) in eukaryotes
   1922..1949    +  protein_bind   CuO: CymR-binding P2 operator sequence from the p-cmt operon of Pseudomonas putida (Mullick et al., 2006) CymR
   1980..2007    +  protein_bind   CuO: CymR-binding P2 operator sequence from the p-cmt operon of Pseudomonas putida (Mullick et al., 2006) CymR
   2155..3462    +  CDS            ptlI: PTLI_STRAW - Experimental evidence at protein level: Swiss-Prot protein existence level 1. Catalyzes the conversion of pentalenene to pentalen-13-al by stepwise oxidation via pentalen-13-ol, a precursor of neopentalenolactone antibiotic. From Streptomyces avermitilis (strain ATCC 31267 / DSM 46492 / JCM 5070 / NBRC 14893 / NCIMB 12804 / NRRL 8165 / MA-4680).
   3606..3679    +  promoter       lacIq promoter (fragment): lacI (mutant); In the lacIq allele, a single base change in the promoter boosts expression of the lacI gene about 10-fold.
   3680..4288    +  CDS            cymR: CYMR_PSEPU - Experimental evidence at transcript level: Swiss-Prot protein existence level 2. Involved in the repression of the cym and cmt operons which are responsible of the p-cymene degradation. From Pseudomonas putida (Arthrobacter siderocapsulatus).
   4393..4411    -  promoter       tet promoter (fragment): E. coli promoter for tetracycline efflux protein gene
   4421..4541    +  CDS            TcR (fragment): tetracycline efflux protein; tet; confers resistance to tetracycline
   4560..11      -  rep_origin     RSF ori (fragment) (across the origin): Plasmids containing the RSF 1030 origin of replication can be propagated in E. coli cells that contain additional plasmids with compatible origins.
>Addgene plasmid #212862 | pCYP29 | addgene full sequence | sequence record 423562 | Addgene NGS Result
ACTGACTCGCTGCACGAGGCAGACCTCAGCGCTAGCGGAGTGTATACTGGCTTACTATGTTGGCACTGAT
GAGGGTGTCAGTGAAGTGCTTCATGTGGCAGGAGAAAAAAGGCTGCACCGGTGCGTCAGCAGAATATGTG
ATACAGGATATATTCCGCTTCCTCGCTCACTGACTCGCTACGCTCGGTCGTTCGACTGCGGCGAGCGGAA
ATGGCTTACGAACGGGGCGGAGATTTCCTGGAAGATGCCAGGAAGATACTTAACAGGGAAGTGAGAGGGC
CGCGGCAAAGCCGTTTTTCCATAGGCTCCGCCCCCCTGACAAGCATCACGAAATCTGACGCTCAAATCAG
TGGTGGCGAAACCCGACAGGACTATAAAGATACCAGGCGTTTCCCCCTGGCGGCTCCCTCGTGCGCTCTC
CTGTTCCTGCCTTTCGGTTTACCGGTGTCATTCCGCTGTTATGGCCGCGTTTGTCTCATTCCACGCCTGA
CACTCAGTTCCGGGTAGGCAGTTCGCTCCAAGCTGGACTGTATGCACGAACCCCCCGTTCAGTCCGACCG
CTGCGCCTTATCCGGTAACTATCGTCTTGAGTCCAACCCGGAAAGACATGCAAAAGCACCACTGGCAGCA
GCCACTGGTAATTGATTTAGAGGAGTTAGTCTTGAAGTCATGCGCCGGTTAAGGCTAAACTGAAAGGACA
AGTTTTGGTGACTGCGCTCCTCCAAGCCAGTTACCTCGGTTCAAAGAGTTGGTAGCTCAGAGAACCTTCG
AAAAACCGCCCTGCAAGGCGGTTTTTTCGTTTTCAGAGCAAGAGATTACGCGCAGACCAAAACGATCTCA
AGAAGATCATCTTATTAAGGGGTCTGACGCTCAGTGGAACGAAAAATCAATCTAAAGTATATATGAGTAA
ACTTGGTCTGACAGTTACCTTAGAAAAACTCATCGAGCATCAAATGAAACTGCAATTTATTCATATCAGG
ATTATCAATACCATATTTTTGAAAAAGCCGTTTCTGTAATGAAGGAGAAAACTCACCGAGGCAGTTCCAT
AGGATGGCAAGATCCTGGTATCGGTCTGCGATTCCGACTCGTCCAACATCAATACAACCTATTAATTTCC
CCTCGTCAAAAATAAGGTTATCAAGTGAGAAATCACCATGAGTGACGACTGAATCCGGTGAGAATGGCAA
AAGCTTATGCATTTCTTTCCAGACTTGTTCAACAGGCCAGCCATTACGCTCGTCATCAAAATCACTCGCA
TCAACCAAACCGTTATTCATTCGTGATTGCGCCTGAGCGAGACGAAATACGCGATCGCTGTTAAAAGGAC
AATTACAAACAGGAATCGAATGCAACCGGCGCAGGAACACTGCCAGCGCATCAACAATATTTTCACCTGA
ATCAGGATATTCTTCTAATACCTGGAATGCTGTTTTCCCGGGGATCGCAGTGGTGAGTAACCATGCATCA
TCAGGAGTACGGATAAAATGCTTGATGGTCGGAAGAGGCATAAATTCCGTCAGCCAGTTTAGTCTGACCA
TCTCATCTGTAACATCATTGGCAACGCTACCTTTGCCATGTTTCAGAAACAACTCTGGCGCATCGGGCTT
CCCATACAATCGATAGATTGTCGCACCTGATTGCCCGACATTATCGCGAGCCCATTTATACCCATATAAA
TCAGCATCCATGTTGGAATTTAATCGCGGCCTGGAGCAAGACGTTTCCCGTTGAATATGGCTCATAACAC
CCCTTGTATTACTGTTTATGTAAGCAGACAGTTTTATTGTTCATGATGATATATTTTTATCTTGTGCAAT
GTACATCAGAGATTTTGAGACACAACCAATTATTGAAGGCCTCCCTAACGGGGGGCCTTTTTTTGTTTCT
GGTCTCCCAAGCGCTTAACGATCGTTGGCTGAACAAACAGACAATCTGGTCTGTTTGTATTATGGAAAAT
TTTTCTGTATAATAGATTCAACAAACAGACAATCTGGTCTGTTTGTATTATCAGCGGTCAACGCATGTGC
TTTGCGTTCTGATGAGACAGTGATGTCGAAACCGCCTCTACAAATAATTTTGTTTAGGCCCCCCATATAA
AATTGGAGTATTTTTATGACTACACAGAAACACGATTCGTCTACAACCGGGAATTTCACCACTGGCCGCG
CCCCAGGAGCGCTCCCATTAATCGGGCACGCAGGCCATCTGATGCGCCGTCCTATCACATTTCTGGAAAG
CCTTAGCACGTACGGAGATTTAGTCGAGATTCGTATCGGTACCCAACGCGCGTATGTCCCATGTCACCCG
GAACTGTTACGCCAGGTTCTCACTGACGATCGGACCTTCGATAAAGGTGGAGTAATTATCGAGCGTTTTC
GTTCCGTGCTGGGAAACGGCTTGGGAACATGTCCACACTCCGACCACCGTCGGCAGCGCCGTCTGATGCA
GCCGGCATTCTCAAAAGCGCGCCTGGAAGAGTATAGTGCTGTGATGCGGCAAGAAATCACCGCGCTCTCT
GGCTCGTGGCAAGAGGGACAAGAGATTGACGCCTTTGCCGTGTTGTACGGTCTGGGCCTGCGAGTCGTAG
TGCGCACACTGCTGAGCTCCGATCTGGATGATCCGACCGTTGAACAAGTCAGACATAGTTTTGAGCGCAC
GTTACACGAGTTCCTGCCGCGCACAATTATCCCGCAGCAAATCCAGCAACTGCCATTAGCCGTGAATAGA
AGATACCACCAGGAATTGCAAGCGCTGGACGAGGTCGTTAACCGCATCATTGCTGACTGTCGTGACGCTG
GTTTGGAAAGAGGCGGTCTGCTGGCCACCCTGACGGCGAGCCATGCAGGAGGCGGAGTTCCTATGGATGA
TAGTGAGATTCACGATCAGGTGATCACCATGCTGTTAGGCGGATCGGAAAGCACCGGCACGACCCTGACT
TGGGCCCTGTATCTGCTGAGTCAGCATCCCGAAATTGAAATGCGTCTGCATGAAGAGGTGGATACCGTCC
TCAACGGACGTCCAGCAGATTGGAACGATTTGCCAAATCTCTCACTTACCCACAATATCATTACGGAAAC
GTTGCGTCTGTATCCGCCAGGTTGGCTGCTGAGCCGGACCACAACAAAAGAAGTTGAACTGGCCGGAACC
CGGATGGCACCGGATACGACTATTGTATTTTCGCCCCACGTAATCCAACGACAGGGTGATATTCATGGAT
GCCCAGATGTTTTCGACCCGGACCGTTGGTCGCCCGATAGAACGGCGGACCTGCCGCGTGGTAATTTTGT
GAGTTTTGGCGGCGGGCCCCGTAAATGTATTGGTGACACTTTTGGTGAAGTTCAGAGCACCCTGGCACTG
AGTACGATTGCAGCGCGCTGGAAAATGGAATGTGCCCCAGGGAGTGATATTCGTCCGGTTGCCTTTGACT
TTGCATATCGTCCGCGCCGGCTTATCCTGCGCCCTCGCCTCCGATAATAAGGATGAGCTCTACAAATAAG
CAGAGGTGGTTGTGTTGCGAAAAAAAAAAAAAAAACACCCTAACGGGTGTTTTTTTTTTTTGGTGTCCCC
ACGTGTGGCGCTGGAGACCGTCCAATGGCGGCGCGCCATCGAATGGTGCAAAACCTTTCGCGGTATGGCA
TGATAGCGCCCGGAAGAGAGTCAATTCAGGGTGGTGAATATGAGCCCGAAACGTCGTACCCAGGCAGAAC
GTGCAATGGAAACCCAGGGTAAACTGATTGCAGCAGCACTGGGTGTTCTGCGTGAAAAAGGTTATGCAGG
TTTTCGTATTGCAGATGTTCCGGGTGCAGCCGGTGTTAGCCGTGGTGCACAGAGCCATCATTTTCCGACC
AAACTGGAACTGCTGCTGGCAACCTTTGAATGGCTGTATGAGCAGATTACCGAACGTAGCCGTGCACGTC
TGGCAAAACTGAAACCGGAAGATGATGTTATTCAGCAGATGCTGGATGATGCAGCAGATTTTTTTCTGGA
TGATGATTTTAGCATCGGCCTGGATCTGATTGTTGCAGCAGATCGTGATCCGGCACTGCGTGAAGGTATT
CTGCGTACCGTTGAACGTAATCGTTTTGTTGTTGAAGATATGTGGCTGGGTGTGCTGGTGAGCCGTGGTC
TGAGCCGTGATGATGCCGAAGATATTCTGTGGCTGATTTTTAACAGCGTTCGTGGTCTGACAGTTCGTAG
CCTGTGGCAGAAAGATAAAGAACGTTTTGAACGTGTGCGTAATAGCACCCTGGAAATTGCACGTGAACGT
TATGCAAAATTCAAACGTTGATAAGGATCCTAATTGGTAACGAATCAGACAATTGACGGCTCGAGGGAGT
AGCATAGGGTTTGCAGAATCCCTGCTTCGTCCATTTGACAGGCACATTATGCATCGATGATAAGCTGTCA
AACATGAGCAGATCCTCTACGCCGGACGCATCGTGGCCGGCATCACCGGCGCCACAGGTGCGGTTGCTGG
CGCCTATATCGCCGACATCACCGATGGGGAAGATCGGGCTCGCCACTTCGGGCTCATGAGCAAATATTTT
ATCTGAGGTGCTTCCTCGCTC
